>Addgene plasmid #72490 | hEBI3 pEF6-V5 (MJS_002) | depositor full sequence | sequence record 132364 | hEBI3 pEF6-V5 (MJS_002) sequence 6531 bps
GCCATGACCCCGCAGCTTCTCCTGGCCCTTGTCCTCTGGGCCAGCTGCCCGCCCTGCAGTGGAAGGAAAG
GGCCCCCAGCAGCTCTGACACTGCCCCGGGTGCAATGCCGAGCCTCTCGGTACCCGATCGCCGTGGATTG
CTCCTGGACCCTGCCGCCTGCTCCAAACTCCACCAGCCCCGTGTCCTTCATTGCCACGTACAGGCTCGGC
ATGGCTGCCCGGGGCCACAGCTGGCCCTGCCTGCAGCAGACGCCAACGTCCACCAGCTGCACCATCACGG
ATGTCCAGCTGTTCTCCATGGCTCCCTACGTGCTCAATGTCACCGCCGTCCACCCCTGGGGCTCCAGCAG
CAGCTTCGTGCCTTTCATAACAGAGCACATCATCAAGCCCGACCCTCCAGAAGGCGTGCGCCTAAGCCCC
CTCGCTGAGCGCCAGCTACAGGTGCAGTGGGAGCCTCCCGGGTCCTGGCCCTTCCCAGAGATCTTCTCAC
TGAAGTACTGGATCCGTTACAAGCGTCAGGGAGCTGCGCGCTTCCACCGGGTGGGGCCCATTGAAGCCAC
GTCCTTCATCCTCAGGGCTGTGCGGCCCCGAGCCAGGTACTACGTCCAAGTGGCGGCTCAGGACCTCACA
GACTACGGGGAACTGAGTGACTGGAGTCTCCCCGCCACTGCCACAATGAGCCTGGGCAAGAAGGGCAATT
CTGCAGATATCCAGCACAGTGGCGGCCGCTCGAGTCTAGAGGGCCCGCGGTTCGAAGGTAAGCCTATCCC
TAACCCTCTCCTCGGTCTCGATTCTACGCGTACCGGTCATCATCACCATCACCATTGAGTTTAAACCCGC
TGATCAGCCTCGACTGTGCCTTCTAGTTGCCAGCCATCTGTTGTTTGCCCCTCCCCCGTGCCTTCCTTGA
CCCTGGAAGGTGCCACTCCCACTGTCCTTTCCTAATAAAATGAGGAAATTGCATCGCATTGTCTGAGTAG
GTGTCATTCTATTCTGGGGGGTGGGGTGGGGCAGGACAGCAAGGGGGAGGATTGGGAAGACAATAGCAGG
CATGCTGGGGATGCGGTGGGCTCTATGGCTTCTGAGGCGGAAAGAACCAGCTGGGGCTCTAGGGGGTATC
CCC
[124 nt withheld, positions 1124-1247]
C
[32 nt withheld, positions 1249-1280]
CA
[57 nt withheld, positions 1283-1339]
A
[49 nt withheld, positions 1341-1389]
CCTTTGACGTTGGAGTCCACGTTCTTT
[37 nt withheld, positions 1417-1453]
ACCCTATCTCGGTCTATTCTTTTGATTTATAAGGGATTTTGGGGATTTCGGCCTATTGGTTAAAAAATGA
GCTGATTTAACAAAAATTTAACGCGAATTAATTCTGTGGAATGTGTGTCAGTTAGGGTGTGGAAAGTCCC
CAGGCTCCCCAGGCAGGCAGAAGTATGCAAAGCATGCATCTCAATTAGTCAGCAACCAGGTGTGGAAAGT
CCCCAGGCTCCCCAGCAGGCAGAAGTATGCAAAGCATGCATCTCAATTAGTCAGCAACCATAGTCCCGCC
CCTAACTCCGCCCATCCCGCCCCTAACTCCGCCCAGTTCCGCCCATTCTCCGCCCCATGGCTGACTAATT
TTTTTTATTTATGCAGAGGCCGAGGCCGCCTCTGCCTCTGAGCTATTCCAGAAGTAGTGAGGAGGCTTTT
TTGGAGGCCTAGGCTTTTGCAAAAAGCTCCCGGGAGCTTGTATATCCATTTTCGGATCTGATCAGCACGT
GTTGACAATTAATCATCGGCATAGTATATCGGCATAGTATAATACGACAAGGTGAGGAACTAAACCATGG
CCAAGCCTTTGTCTCAAGAAGAATCCACCCTCATTGAAAGAGCAACGGCTACAATCAACAGCATCCCCAT
CTCTGAAGACTACAGCGTCGCCAGCGCAGCTCTCTCTAGCGACGGCCGCATCTTCACTGGTGTCAATGTA
TATCATTTTACTGGGGGACCTTGTGCAGAACTCGTGGTGCTGGGCACTGCTGCTGCTGCGGCAGCTGGCA
ACCTGACTTGTATCGTCGCGATCGGAAATGAGAACAGGGGCATCTTGAGCCCCTGCGGACGGTGTCGACA
GGTGCTTCTCGATCTGCATCCTGGGATCAAAGCGATAGTGAAGGACAGTGATGGACAGCCGACGGCAGTT
GGGATTCGTGAATTGCTGCCCTCTGGTTATGTGTGGGAGGGCTAAGCACTTCGTGGCCGAGGAGCAGGAC
TGACACGTGCTACGAGATTTCGATTCCACCGCCGCCTTCTATGAAAGGTTGGGCTTCGGAATCGTTTTCC
GGGACGCCGGCTGGATGATCCTCCAGCGCGGGGATCTCATGCTGGAGTTCTTCGCCCACCCCAACTTGTT
TATTGCAGCTTATAATGGTTACAAATAAAGCAATAGCATCACAAATTTCACAAATAAAGCATTTTTTTCA
CTGCATTCTAGTTGTGGTTTGTCCAAACTCATCAATGTATCTTATCATGTCTGTATACCGTCGACCTCTA
GCTAGAGCTTGGCGTAATCATGGTCATAGCTGTTTCCTGTGTGAAATTGTTATCCGCTCACAATTCCACA
CAACATACGAGCCGGAAGCATAAAGTGTAAAGCCTGGGGTGCCTAATGAGTGAGCTAACTCACATTAATT
GCGTTGCGCTCACTGCCCGCTTTCCAGTCGGGAAACCTGTCGTGCCAGCTGCATTAATGAATCGGCCAAC
GCGCGGGGAGAGGCGGTTTGCGTATTGGGCGCTCTTCCGCTTCCTCGCTCACTGACTCGCTGCGCTCGGT
CGTTCGGCTGCGGCGAGCGGTATCAGCTCACTCAAAGGCGGTAATACGGTTATCCACAGAATCAGGGGAT
AACGCAGGAAAGAACATGTGAGCAAAAGGCCAGCAAAAGGCCAGGAACCGTAAAAAGGCCGCGTTGCTGG
CGTTTTTCCATAGGCTCCGCCCCCCTGACGAGCATCACAAAAATCGACGCTCAAGTCAGAGGTGGCGAAA
CCCGACAGGACTATAAAGATACCAGGCGTTTCCCCCTGGAAGCTCCCTCGTGCGCTCTCCTGTTCCGACC
CTGCCGCTTACCGGATACCTGTCCGCCTTTCTCCCTTCGGGAAGCGTGGCGCTTTCTCAATGCTCACGCT
GTAGGTATCTCAGTTCGGTGTAGGTCGTTCGCTCCAAGCTGGGCTGTGTGCACGAACCCCCCGTTCAGCC
CGACCGCTGCGCCTTATCCGGTAACTATCGTCTTGAGTCCAACCCGGTAAGACACGACTTATCGCCACTG
GCAGCAGCCACTGGTAACAGGATTAGCAGAGCGAGGTATGTAGGCGGTGCTACAGAGTTCTTGAAGTGGT
GGCCTAACTACGGCTACACTAGAAGGACAGTATTTGGTATCTGCGCTCTGCTGAAGCCAGTTACCTTCGG
AAAAAGAGTTGGTAGCTCTTGATCCGGCAAACAAACCACCGCTGGTAGCGGTGGTTTTTTTGTTTGCAAG
CAGCAGATTACGCGCAGAAAAAAAGGATCTCAAGAAGATCCTTTGATCTTTTCTACGGGGTCTGACGCTC
AGTGGAACGAAAACTCACGTTAAGGGATTTTGGTCATGAGATTATCAAAAAGGATCTTCACCTAGATCCT
TTTAAATTAAAAATGAAGTTTTAAATCAATCTAAAGTATATATGAGTAAACTTGGTCTGACAGTTACCAA
TGCTTAATCAGTGAGGCACCTATCTCAGCGATCTGTCTATTTCGTTCATCCATAGTTGCCTGACTCCCCG
TCGTGTAGATAACTACGATACGGGAGGGCTTACCATCTGGCCCCAGTGCTGCAATGATACCGCGAGACCC
ACGCTCACCGGCTCCAGATTTATCAGCAATAAACCAGCCAGCCGGAAGGGCCGAGCGCAGAAGTGGTCCT
GCAACTTTATCCGCCTCCATCCAGTCTATTAATTGTTGCCGGGAAGCTAGAGTAAGTAGTTCGCCAGTTA
ATAGTTTGCGCAACGTTGTTGCCATTGCTACAGGCATCGTGGTGTCACGCTCGTCGTTTGGTATGGCTTC
ATTCAGCTCCGGTTCCCAACGATCAAGGCGAGTTACATGATCCCCCATGTTGTGCAAAAAAGCGGTTAGC
TCCTTCGGTCCTCCGATCGTTGTCAGAAGTAAGTTGGCCGCAGTGTTATCACTCATGGTTATGGCAGCAC
TGCATAATTCTCTTACTGTCATGCCATCCGTAAGATGCTTTTCTGTGACTGGTGAGTACTCAACCAAGTC
ATTCTGAGAATAGTGTATGCGGCGACCGAGTTGCTCTTGCCCGGCGTCAATACGGGATAATACCGCGCCA
CATAGCAGAACTTTAAAAGTGCTCATCATTGGAAAACGTTCTTCGGGGCGAAAACTCTCAAGGATCTTAC
CGCTGTTGAGATCCAGTTCGATGTAACCCACTCGTGCACCCAACTGATCTTCAGCATCTTTTACTTTCAC
CAGCGTTTCTGGGTGAGCAAAAACAGGAAGGCAAAATGCCGCAAAAAAGGGAATAAGGGCGACACGGAAA
TGTTGAATACTCATACTCTTCCTTTTTCAATATTATTGAAGCATTTATCAGGGTTATTGTCTCATGAGCG
GATACATATTTGAATGTATTTAGAAAAATAAACAAATAGGGGTTCCGCGCACATTTCCCCGAAAAGTGCC
ACCTGACGTCGACGGATCGGGAGATCTCCCGATCCCCTATGGTCGACTCTCAGTACAATCTGCTCTGATG
CCGCATAGTTAAGCCAGTATCTGCTCCCTGCTTGTGTGTTGGAGGTCGCTGAGTAGTGCGCGAGCAAAAT
TTAAGCTACAACAAGGCAAGGCTTGACCGACAATTGCATGAAGAATCTGCTTAGGGTTAGGCGTTTTGCG
CTGCTTCGCGATGTACGGGCCAGATATACGCGTTGACATTGATTATTGACTAGGCTTTTGCAAAAAGCTT
TGCAAAGATGGATAAAGTTTTAAACAGAGAGGAATCTTTGCAGCTAATGGACCTTCTAGGTCTTGAAAGG
AGTGCCTCGTGAGGCTCCGGTGCCCGTCAGTGGGCAGAGCGCACATCGCCCACAGTCCCCGAGAAGTTGG
GGGGAGGGGTCGGCAATTGAACCGGTGCCTAGAGAAGGTGGCGCGGGGTAAACTGGGAAAGTGATGTCGT
GTACTGGCTCCGCCTTTTTCCCGAGGGTGGGGGAGAACCGTATATAAGTGCAGTAGTCGCCGTGAACGTT
CTTTTTCGCAACGGGTTTGCCGCCAGAACACAGGTAAGTGCCGTGTGTGGTTCCCGCGGGCCTGGCCTCT
TTACGGGTTATGGCCCTTGCGTGCCTTGAATTACTTCCACCTGGCTGCAGTACGTGATTCTTGATCCCGA
GCTTCGGGTTGGAAGTGGGTGGGAGAGTTCGAGGCCTTGCGCTTAAGGAGCCCCTTCGCCTCGTGCTTGA
GTTGAGGCCTGGCCTGGGCGCTGGGGCCGCCGCGTGCGAATCTGGTGGCACCTTCGCGCCTGTCTCGCTG
CTTTCGATAAGTCTCTAGCCATTTAAAATTTTTGATGACCTGCTGCGACGCTTTTTTTCTGGCAAGATAG
TCTTGTAAATGCGGGCCAAGATCTGCACACTGGTATTTCGGTTTTTGGGGCCGCGGGCGGCGACGGGGCC
CGTGCGTCCCAGCGCACATGTTCGGCGAGGCGGGGCCTGCGAGCGCGGCCACCGAGAATCGGACGGGGGT
AGTCTCAAGCTGGCCGGCCTGCTCTGGTGCCTGGCCTCGCGCCGCCGTGTATCGCCCCGCCCTGGGCGGC
AAGGCTGGCCCGGTCGGCACCAGTTGCGTGAGCGGAAAGATGGCCGCTTCCCGGCCCTGCTGCAGGGAGC
TCAAAATGGAGGACGCGGCGCTCGGGAGAGCGGGCGGGTGAGTCACCCACACAAAGGAAAAGGGCCTTTC
CGTCCTCAGCCGTCGCTTCATGTGACTCCACGGAGTACCGGGCGCCGTCCAGGCACCTCGATTAGTTCTC
GAGCTTTTGGAGTACGTCGTCTTTAGGTTGGGGGGAGGGGTTTTATGCGATGGAGTTTCCCCACACTGAG
TGGGTGGAGACTGAAGTTAGGCCAGCTTGGCACTTGATGTAATTCTCCTTGGAATTTGCCCTTTTTGAGT
TTGGATCTTGGTTCATTCTCAAGCCTCAGACAGTGGTTCAAAGTTTTTTTCTTCCATTTCAGGTGTCGTG
AGGAATTAGCTTGGTACTAATACGACTCACTATAGGGAGACCCAAGCTGGCTAGGTAAGCTTGGTACCGA
GCTCGGATCCACTAGTCCAGTGTGGTGGAATTGCCCTT
Features (pLannotate 1.2.2; 23 found; start..end, strand, type, name):
      4..690     +  CDS            EBI3: IL27B_HUMAN - Also known as IL27B. Experimental evidence at protein level: Swiss-Prot protein existence level 1. Associates with IL27 to form the IL-27 interleukin, a heterodimeric cytokine which functions in innate immunity. IL-27 has pro- and anti-inflammatory properties, that can regulate T-helper cell development, suppress T-cell proliferation, stimulate cytotoxic T-cell activity, induce isotype switching in B-cells, and that has diverse effects on innate immune cells. Among its target cells are CD4 T-helper cells which can differentiate in type 1 effector cells (TH1), type 2 effector cell
    757..798     +  CDS            V5 tag: epitope tag from simian virus 5
    854..1078    +  polyA_signal   bGH poly(A) signal: bovine growth hormone polyadenylation signal
   1082..1103    +  promoter       SV40 promoter (fragment): SV40 enhancer and early promoter
   1124..1552    +  rep_origin     f1 ori (sequence partly withheld): f1 bacteriophage origin of replication; arrow indicates direction of (+) strand synthesis
   1566..1896    +  promoter       SV40 promoter: SV40 enhancer and early promoter
   1944..1991    +  promoter       EM7 promoter: synthetic bacterial promoter&nbsp
   2010..2408    +  CDS            BSD: blasticidin S deaminase; Aspergillus terreus BSD; confers resistance to blasticidin
   2409..2436    +  CDS            BleoR (fragment): antibiotic-binding protein; Sh ble from Streptoalloteichus hindustanus; confers resistance to bleomycin, phleomycin, and Zeocin™
   2446..2571    +  CDS            ble (fragment): BLE_KLEPN - Experimental evidence at protein level: Swiss-Prot protein existence level 1. Binding protein with a strong affinity to the bleomycin family of antibiotics. Binds to CL990; an antimitotic-antibiotic compound. From Klebsiella pneumoniae.
   2566..2687    +  polyA_signal   SV40 poly(A) signal: SV40 polyadenylation signal
   2760..2776    -  protein_bind   lac operator: The lac repressor binds to the lac operator to inhibit transcription in E. coli. This inhibition can be relieved by adding lactose or isopropyl-β-D-thiogalactopyranoside (IPTG). lac repressor encoded by lacI
   2784..2814    -  promoter       lac promoter: promoter for the E. coli lac operon
   2829..2850    -  protein_bind   CAP binding site: CAP binding activates transcription in the presence of cAMP. E. coli catabolite activator protein
   2863..2955    -  CDS            lacI (fragment): lac repressor; lacI; The lac repressor binds to the lac operator to inhibit transcription in E. coli. This inhibition can be relieved by adding lactose or isopropyl-β-D-thiogalactopyranoside (IPTG).
   3138..3726    -  rep_origin     ori: high-copy-number ColE1/pMB1/pBR322/pUC origin of replication
   3897..4757    -  CDS            AmpR: β-lactamase; bla; confers resistance to ampicillin, carbenicillin, and related antibiotics
   4758..4862    -  promoter       AmpR promoter: bla
   4929..4973    -  misc_feature   bom (fragment): basis of mobility region from pBR322
   5128..5146    +  enhancer       CMV enhancer (fragment): human cytomegalovirus immediate early enhancer
   5171..5240    +  CDS            small t antigen (fragment): SV40 (simian virus 40) small t antigen
   5246..6424    +  promoter       EF-1α promoter: strong constitutive promoter for human elongation factor EF-1α
   6441..6459    +  promoter       T7 promoter: promoter for bacteriophage T7 RNA polymerase
