[The description below was written by a language model from this plasmid's Addgene catalogue record and pLannotate feature annotations shown in this document.]
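Description:
hEBI3 pEF6-V5 (MJS_002) is a mammalian expression plasmid of about 6.5 kb, built by TOPO cloning the human EBI3 coding sequence (also called IL-27B, roughly 690 bp) into the Invitrogen pEF6/V5-His backbone. EBI3 is the soluble subunit that pairs with partner chains to form heterodimeric cytokines such as IL-27. Here its open reading frame sits downstream of the strong constitutive human EF-1α promoter and is followed by the backbone-encoded C-terminal tag region and the bovine growth hormone polyadenylation signal. The catalogue lists a C-terminal His/V5 tag. The feature table annotates the V5 epitope shortly after the insert but does not separately call the polyhistidine stretch. A T7 promoter lies between the EF-1α promoter and the insert, providing a priming site and the option of in vitro transcription.

For selection in mammalian cells, the plasmid carries a blasticidin S deaminase (BSD) gene driven by the SV40 early promoter and terminated by the SV40 poly(A) signal. An EM7 bacterial promoter placed directly upstream of BSD also allows its expression in E. coli. Propagation in bacteria relies on a high-copy ColE1/pUC-type origin and the β-lactamase gene conferring ampicillin resistance, and an f1 origin permits single-stranded DNA production. Several short annotated fragments (bleomycin-resistance, lacI, CMV enhancer, SV40 small t antigen) appear to be partial sequence matches in the backbone rather than functional elements.

The construct is intended for transient or blasticidin-selected stable expression of V5-tagged human EBI3 in mammalian cells, allowing detection or immunoprecipitation via the epitope tag. The associated publication examined formation of a p19/EBI3 heterodimer in keratinocytes.
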