Addgene plasmid #72490: hEBI3 pEF6-V5 (MJS_002)
Purpose: Expression of human EBI3 in mammalian cells (V5 tag)
Depositing lab: Matthew Sweet. Depositing organization: University of Queensland, Institute for Molecular Bioscience. Publication: TLR3 drives IRF6-dependent IL-23p19 expression and p19/EBI3 heterodimer formation in keratinocytes. Ramnath D, Tunny K, Hohenhaus DM, Pitts CM, Bergot AS, Hogarth PM, Hamilton JA, Kapetanovic R, Sturm RA, Scholz GM, Sweet MJ. Immunol Cell Biol. 2015 Oct;93(9):771-9. doi: 10.1038/icb.2015.77. Epub 2015 Aug 25. PubMed 26303210.
Backbone
  Vector backbone: pEF6/V5-His
  Backbone manufacturer: Invitrogen
  Backbone size w/o insert (bp): 5840
  Total vector size (bp): 6531
  Vector type: Mammalian Expression
  Selectable markers: Blasticidin
Growth in bacteria
  Bacterial resistance: Ampicillin, 100 μg/mL
  Growth temperature: 37°C
  Growth strain: DH5alpha
  Copy number: Unknown
Gene/Insert
  Gene/Insert name: EBI3 (alt name: IL-27B)
  Species: H. sapiens (human)
  Insert size (bp): 691
  Entrez Gene: EBI3 (a.k.a. IL-27B, IL27B)
  Promoter: EF-1 alpha
  Tag / fusion protein: His/V5 (C terminal on backbone)
  Cloning method: TOPO Cloning
  Sequencing primers: 5′ TAATACGACTCACTATAGGG; 3′ TAGAAGGCACAGTCGAGG
Terms and licenses: Academic/Nonprofit Terms; Industry Terms: Not Available to Industry
How to cite: hEBI3 pEF6-V5 (MJS_002) was a gift from Matthew Sweet (Addgene plasmid # 72490 ; http://n2t.net/addgene:72490 ; RRID:Addgene_72490)
