>Addgene plasmid #72490 | hEBI3 pEF6-V5 (MJS_002) | depositor partial sequence | sequence record 132363 | Insert
GCCATGACCCCGCAGCTTCTCCTGGCCCTTGTCCTCTGGGCCAGCTGCCCGCCCTGCAGTGGAAGGAAAG
GGCCCCCAGCAGCTCTGACACTGCCCCGGGTGCAATGCCGAGCCTCTCGGTACCCGATCGCCGTGGATTG
CTCCTGGACCCTGCCGCCTGCTCCAAACTCCACCAGCCCCGTGTCCTTCATTGCCACGTACAGGCTCGGC
ATGGCTGCCCGGGGCCACAGCTGGCCCTGCCTGCAGCAGACGCCAACGTCCACCAGCTGCACCATCACGG
ATGTCCAGCTGTTCTCCATGGCTCCCTACGTGCTCAATGTCACCGCCGTCCACCCCTGGGGCTCCAGCAG
CAGCTTCGTGCCTTTCATAACAGAGCACATCATCAAGCCCGACCCTCCAGAAGGCGTGCGCCTAAGCCCC
CTCGCTGAGCGCCAGCTACAGGTGCAGTGGGAGCCTCCCGGGTCCTGGCCCTTCCCAGAGATCTTCTCAC
TGAAGTACTGGATCCGTTACAAGCGTCAGGGAGCTGCGCGCTTCCACCGGGTGGGGCCCATTGAAGCCAC
GTCCTTCATCCTCAGGGCTGTGCGGCCCCGAGCCAGGTACTACGTCCAAGTGGCGGCTCAGGACCTCACA
GACTACGGGGAACTGAGTGACTGGAGTCTCCCCGCCACTGCCACAATGAGCCTGGGCAAGA
