>Addgene plasmid #72490 | hEBI3 pEF6-V5 (MJS_002) | addgene partial sequence | sequence record 137294 | EF1a-F 5'-TCAAGCCTCAGACAGTGGTTC-3'
GCTTGGTACTAATACGACTCACTATAGGGAGACCCAAGCTGGCTAGGTAAGCTTGGTACCGAGCTCGGAT
CCACTAGTCCAGTGTGGTGGAATTGCCCTTGCCATGACCCCGCAGCTTCTCCTGGCCCTTGTCCTCTGGG
CCAGCTGCCCGCCCTGCAGTGGAAGGAAAGGGCCCCCAGCAGCTCTGACACTGCCCCGGGTGCAATGCCG
AGCCTCTCGGTACCCGATCGCCGTGGATTGCTCCTGGACCCTGCCGCCTGCTCCAAACTCCACCAGCCCC
GTGTCCTTCATTGCCACGTACAGGCTCGGCATGGCTGCCCGGGGCCACAGCTGGCCCTGCCTGCAGCAGA
CGCCAACGTCCACCAGCTGCACCATCACGGATGTCCAGCTGTTCTCCATGGCTCCCTACGTGCTCAATGT
CACCGCCGTCCACCCCTGGGGCTCCAGCAGCAGCTTCGTGCCTTTCATAACAGAGCACATCATCAAGCCC
GACCCTCCAGAAGGCGTGCGCCTAAGCCCCCTCGCTGAGCGCCAGCTACAGGTGCAGTGGGAGCCTCCCG
GGTCCTGGCCCTTCCCAGAGATCTTCTCACTGAAGTACTGGATCCGTTACAAGCGTCAGGGAGCTGCGCG
CTTCCACCGGGTGGGGCCCATTGAAGCCACGTCCTTCATCCTCAGGGCTGTGCGGCCCCGAGCCAGGTAC
TACGTCCAAGTGGCGGCTCAGGACCTCACAGACTACGG
