>Addgene plasmid #72490 | hEBI3 pEF6-V5 (MJS_002) | addgene partial sequence | sequence record 137363 | BGH-rev 5'-TAGAAGGCACAGTCGAGG-3'
GTGATGATGACCGGTACGCGTAGAATCGAGACCGAGGAGAGGGTTAGGGATAGGCTTACCTTCGAACCGC
GGGCCCTCTAGACTCGAGCGGCCGCCACTGTGCTGGATATCTGCAGAATTGCCCTTCTTGCCCAGGCTCA
TTGTGGCAGTGGCGGGGAGACTCCAGTCACTCAGTTCCCCGTAGTCTGTGAGGTCCTGAGCCGCCACTTG
GACGTAGTACCTGGCTCGGGGCCGCACAGCCCTGAGGATGAAGGACGTGGCTTCAATGGGCCCCACCCGG
TGGAAGCGCGCAGCTCCCTGACGCTTGTAACGGATCCAGTACTTCAGTGAGAAGATCTCTGGGAAGGGCC
AGGACCCGGGAGGCTCCCACTGCACCTGTAGCTGGCGCTCAGCGAGGGGGCTTAGGCGCACGCCTTCTGG
AGGGTCGGGCTTGATGATGTGCTCTGTTATGAAAGGCACGAAGCTGCTGCTGGAGCCCCAGGGGTGGACG
GCGGTGACATTGAGCACGTAGGGAGCCATGGAGAACAGCTGGACATCCGTGATGGTGCAGCTGGTGGACG
TTGGCGTCTGCTGCAGGCAGGGCCAGCTGTGGCCCCGGGCAGCCATGCCGAGCCTGTACGTGGCAATGAA
GGACACGGGGCTGGTGGAGTTTGGAGCAGGCGGCAGGGTCCAGGAGCAATCCACGGCGATCGGGTACCGA
GAGGCTCGGCATTGCACCCGGGGCAGTGTCAGAGCTGCTGGGGGCCCTTTCCTTCCACTGCAGGGCGGGC
AGCTGGCCCAGAGGACAAGGGCCAGGAGAAGCTGCGGG
